Addgene plasmid #214079: pCMV-PE-Plus
Purpose: Mammalian expression of SpCas9 PEmax prime editor with P2A-human P53DD and IRES-human MLH1dn
Depositing lab: Ting Zhou. Publication: Robust and inducible genome editing via an all-in-one prime editor in human pluripotent stem cells. Wu Y, Zhong A, Sidharta M, Kim TW, Ramirez B, Persily B, Studer L, Zhou T. Nat Commun. 2024 Dec 30;15(1):10824. doi: 10.1038/s41467-024-55104-1. PubMed 39737975.
Backbone
  Vector backbone: pCMV
  Vector type: Mammalian Expression
Growth in bacteria
  Bacterial resistance: Ampicillin, 100 μg/mL
  Growth temperature: 37°C
  Growth strain: DH5alpha
  Copy number: High Copy
Gene/Insert
  Gene/Insert name: PE-Plus (alt name: PEmax-P2A-hP53DD-IRES-hMLH1dn)
  Species: H. sapiens (human), Synthetic; SpCas9 is from Streptococcus pyogenes; MMLV_RT is from the Moloney murine leukemia virus
  Insert size (bp): 9596
  Promoter: CMV
  Cloning method: Gibson Cloning
  Sequencing primers: 5′ T7; 3′ BGH-rev
Terms and licenses: Academic/Nonprofit Terms; Industry Terms: Not Available to Industry
How to cite: pCMV-PE-Plus was a gift from Ting Zhou (Addgene plasmid # 214079 ; http://n2t.net/addgene:214079 ; RRID:Addgene_214079)
