[The description below was written by a language model from this plasmid's Addgene catalogue record and pLannotate feature annotations shown in this document.]
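Description:
pCMV-PE-Plus is a 13 kb mammalian expression plasmid on a pCMV backbone that delivers an all-in-one prime editor cassette, PE-Plus (PEmax-P2A-hP53DD-IRES-hMLH1dn). It is propagated in E. coli as a high-copy plasmid through a ColE1/pUC-type origin and selected with ampicillin via the β-lactamase gene. No mammalian selection marker is annotated. Only short remnants of an SV40 promoter, lac promoter/operator and lacI are present in the backbone, and these appear to be vestigial.

The roughly 9.6 kb insert is transcribed as a single message from the human CMV immediate-early enhancer and promoter and is terminated by the bovine growth hormone polyadenylation signal. A T7 promoter sits just upstream of the coding region and also serves as a sequencing primer site. The first open reading frame encodes PEmax, a fusion of Streptococcus pyogenes Cas9 to the Moloney murine leukemia virus reverse transcriptase. The automated annotation labels these segments as a "dCas9 fragment" and a "gag-pol fragment" by sequence similarity, although prime editors generally use a Cas9 nickase rather than a fully dead enzyme. A P2A self-cleaving peptide then releases a human p53 fragment, P53DD, which is a dominant-negative form intended to dampen the p53 response to editing. An EMCV IRES further downstream drives independent translation of human MLH1dn, a dominant-negative MLH1 that transiently inhibits mismatch repair and so favours retention of the prime edit.

The plasmid carries no pegRNA cassette in the annotated features, so the guide must be supplied separately. According to the record, it belongs to work on robust and inducible prime editing in human pluripotent stem cells.
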