Features (pLannotate 1.2.2; 18 found; start..end, strand, type, name):
    237..1097    -  CDS            AmpR: β-lactamase; bla; confers resistance to ampicillin, carbenicillin, and related antibiotics
   1098..1202    -  promoter       AmpR promoter: bla
   1273..1317    -  misc_feature   bom (fragment): basis of mobility region from pBR322
   1472..1851    +  enhancer       CMV enhancer: human cytomegalovirus immediate early enhancer
   1852..2055    +  promoter       CMV promoter: human cytomegalovirus (CMV) immediate early promoter
   2097..2115    +  promoter       T7 promoter: promoter for bacteriophage T7 RNA polymerase
   2186..6287    +  CDS            dCas9 (fragment): catalytically dead mutant of the Cas9 endonuclease from the Streptococcus pyogenes Type II CRISPR/Cas system RNA-guided DNA-binding protein that lacks endonuclease activity due to the D10A mutation in the RuvC catalytic domain and the N863A mutation in the HNH catalytic domain
   6389..8419    +  CDS            gag-pol (fragment): POL_MLVMS - Experimental evidence at protein level: Swiss-Prot protein existence level 1. [Integrase]: Catalyzes viral DNA integration into the host chromosome, by performing a series of DNA cutting and joining reactions. This enzyme activity takes place after virion entry into a cell and reverse transcription of the RNA genome in dsDNA. The first step in the integration process is 3' processing. This step requires a complex comprising the viral genome, matrix protein and integrase. This complex is called the pre-integration complex (PIC). The integrase protein removes 2 nucleotides from each
   8590..8893    +  CDS            p53 (fragment): human tumor suppressor protein that is often mutated in cancers; Homo sapiens TP53; responds to cellular stresses to regulate the expression of target genes
   9023..9485    +  misc_feature   IRES: internal ribosome entry site (IRES) of the encephalomyocarditis virus (EMCV)
   9499..11757   +  CDS            MLH1: MLH1_HUMAN - Also known as COCA2. Experimental evidence at protein level: Swiss-Prot protein existence level 1. Heterodimerizes with PMS2 to form MutL alpha, a component of the post-replicative DNA mismatch repair system (MMR). DNA repair is initiated by MutS alpha (MSH2-MSH6) or MutS beta (MSH2-MSH3) binding to a dsDNA mismatch, then MutL alpha is recruited to the heteroduplex. Assembly of the MutL-MutS-heteroduplex ternary complex in presence of RFC and PCNA is sufficient to activate endonuclease activity of PMS2. It introduces single-strand breaks near the mismatch and thus generates new en
  11812..12036   +  polyA_signal   bGH poly(A) signal: bovine growth hormone polyadenylation signal
  12040..12061   +  promoter       SV40 promoter (fragment): SV40 enhancer and early promoter
  12129..12151   -  protein_bind   lac operator (fragment): The lac repressor binds to the lac operator to inhibit transcription in E. coli. This inhibition can be relieved by adding lactose or isopropyl-β-D-thiogalactopyranoside (IPTG). lac repressor encoded by lacI
  12155..12185   -  promoter       lac promoter: promoter for the E. coli lac operon
  12200..12221   -  protein_bind   CAP binding site: CAP binding activates transcription in the presence of cAMP. E. coli catabolite activator protein
  12234..12326   -  CDS            lacI (fragment): lac repressor; lacI; The lac repressor binds to the lac operator to inhibit transcription in E. coli. This inhibition can be relieved by adding lactose or isopropyl-β-D-thiogalactopyranoside (IPTG).
  12509..66      -  rep_origin     ori (across the origin): high-copy-number ColE1/pMB1/pBR322/pUC origin of replication
>Addgene plasmid #214079 | pCMV-PE-Plus | addgene full sequence | sequence record 429365 | Addgene NGS Result
ACCGCTGGTAGCGGTGGTTTTTTTGTTTGCAAGCAGCAGATTACGCGCAGAAAAAAAGGATCTCAAGAAG
ATCCTTTGATCTTTTCTACGGGGTCTGACACTCAGTGGAACGAAAACTCACGTTAAGGGATTTTGGTCAT
GAGATTATCAAAAAGGATCTTCACCTAGATCCTTTTAAATTAAAAATGAAGTTTTAAATCAATCTAAAGT
ATATATGAGTAAACTTGGTCTGACAGTTACCAATGCTTAATCAGTGAGGCACCTATCTCAGCGATCTGTC
TATTTCGTTCATCCATAGTTGCCTGACTCCCCGTCGTGTAGATAACTACGATACGGGAGGGCTTACCATC
TGGCCCCAGTGCTGCAATGATACCGCGAGACCCACGCTCACCGGCTCCAGATTTATCAGCAATAAACCAG
CCAGCCGGAAGGGCCGAGCGCAGAAGTGGTCCTGCAACTTTATCCGCCTCCATCCAGTCTATTAATTGTT
GCCGGGAAGCTAGAGTAAGTAGTTCGCCAGTTAATAGTTTGCGCAACGTTGTTGCCATTGCTACAGGCAT
CGTGGTGTCACGCTCGTCGTTTGGTATGGCTTCATTCAGCTCCGGTTCCCAACGATCAAGGCGAGTTACA
TGATCCCCCATGTTGTGCAAAAAAGCGGTTAGCTCCTTCGGTCCTCCGATCGTTGTCAGAAGTAAGTTGG
CCGCAGTGTTATCACTCATGGTTATGGCAGCACTGCATAATTCTCTTACTGTCATGCCATCCGTAAGATG
CTTTTCTGTGACTGGTGAGTACTCAACCAAGTCATTCTGAGAATAGTGTATGCGGCGACCGAGTTGCTCT
TGCCCGGCGTCAATACGGGATAATACCGCGCCACATAGCAGAACTTTAAAAGTGCTCATCATTGGAAAAC
GTTCTTCGGGGCGAAAACTCTCAAGGATCTTACCGCTGTTGAGATCCAGTTCGATGTAACCCACTCGTGC
ACCCAACTGATCTTCAGCATCTTTTACTTTCACCAGCGTTTCTGGGTGAGCAAAAACAGGAAGGCAAAAT
GCCGCAAAAAAGGGAATAAGGGCGACACGGAAATGTTGAATACTCATACTCTTCCTTTTTCAATATTATT
GAAGCATTTATCAGGGTTATTGTCTCATGAGCGGATACATATTTGAATGTATTTAGAAAAATAAACAAAT
AGGGGTTCCGCGCACATTTCCCCGAAAAGTGCCACCTGACGTCGACGGATCGGGAGATCGATCTCCCGAT
CCCCTAGGGTCGACTCTCAGTACAATCTGCTCTGATGCCGCATAGTTAAGCCAGTATCTGCTCCCTGCTT
GTGTGTTGGAGGTCGCTGAGTAGTGCGCGAGCAAAATTTAAGCTACAACAAGGCAAGGCTTGACCGACAA
TTGCATGAAGAATCTGCTTAGGGTTAGGCGTTTTGCGCTGCTTCGCGATGTACGGGCCAGATATACGCGT
TGACATTGATTATTGACTAGTTATTAATAGTAATCAATTACGGGGTCATTAGTTCATAGCCCATATATGG
AGTTCCGCGTTACATAACTTACGGTAAATGGCCCGCCTGGCTGACCGCCCAACGACCCCCGCCCATTGAC
GTCAATAATGACGTATGTTCCCATAGTAACGCCAATAGGGACTTTCCATTGACGTCAATGGGTGGAGTAT
TTACGGTAAACTGCCCACTTGGCAGTACATCAAGTGTATCATATGCCAAGTACGCCCCCTATTGACGTCA
ATGACGGTAAATGGCCCGCCTGGCATTATGCCCAGTACATGACCTTATGGGACTTTCCTACTTGGCAGTA
CATCTACGTATTAGTCATCGCTATTACCATGGTGATGCGGTTTTGGCAGTACATCAATGGGCGTGGATAG
CGGTTTGACTCACGGGGATTTCCAAGTCTCCACCCCATTGACGTCAATGGGAGTTTGTTTTGGCACCAAA
ATCAACGGGACTTTCCAAAATGTCGTAACAACTCCGCCCCATTGACGCAAATGGGCGGTAGGCGTGTACG
GTGGGAGGTCTATATAAGCAGAGCTGGTTTAGTGAACCGTCAGATCCGCTAGAGATCCGCGGCCGCTAAT
ACGACTCACTATAGGGAGAGCCGCCACCATGAAACGGACAGCCGACGGAAGCGAGTTCGAGTCACCAAAG
AAGAAGCGGAAAGTCGACAAGAAGTACAGCATCGGCCTGGACATCGGCACCAACTCTGTGGGCTGGGCCG
TGATCACCGACGAGTACAAGGTGCCCAGCAAGAAATTCAAGGTGCTGGGCAACACCGACCGGCACAGCAT
CAAGAAGAACCTGATCGGAGCCCTGCTGTTCGACAGCGGCGAAACAGCCGAGGCCACCCGGCTGAAGAGA
ACCGCCAGAAGAAGATACACCAGACGGAAGAACCGGATCTGCTATCTGCAAGAGATCTTCAGCAACGAGA
TGGCCAAGGTGGACGACAGCTTCTTCCACAGACTGGAAGAGTCCTTCCTGGTGGAAGAGGATAAGAAGCA
CGAGCGGCACCCCATCTTCGGCAACATCGTGGACGAGGTGGCCTACCACGAGAAGTACCCCACCATCTAC
CACCTGAGAAAGAAACTGGTGGACAGCACCGACAAGGCCGACCTGCGGCTGATCTATCTGGCCCTGGCCC
ACATGATCAAGTTCCGGGGCCACTTCCTGATCGAGGGCGACCTGAACCCCGACAACAGCGACGTGGACAA
GCTGTTCATCCAGCTGGTGCAGACCTACAACCAGCTGTTCGAGGAAAACCCCATCAACGCCAGCGGCGTG
GACGCCAAGGCCATCCTGTCTGCCAGACTGAGCAAGAGCAGAAAGCTGGAAAATCTGATCGCCCAGCTGC
CCGGCGAGAAGAAGAATGGCCTGTTCGGAAACCTGATTGCCCTGAGCCTGGGCCTGACCCCCAACTTCAA
GAGCAACTTCGACCTGGCCGAGGATGCCAAACTGCAGCTGAGCAAGGACACCTACGACGACGACCTGGAC
AACCTGCTGGCCCAGATCGGCGACCAGTACGCCGACCTGTTTCTGGCCGCCAAGAACCTGTCCGACGCCA
TCCTGCTGAGCGACATCCTGAGAGTGAACACCGAGATCACCAAGGCCCCCCTGAGCGCCTCTATGATCAA
GAGATACGACGAGCACCACCAGGACCTGACCCTGCTGAAAGCTCTCGTGCGGCAGCAGCTGCCTGAGAAG
TACAAAGAGATTTTCTTCGACCAGAGCAAGAACGGCTACGCCGGCTACATTGACGGCGGAGCCAGCCAGG
AAGAGTTCTACAAGTTCATCAAGCCCATCCTGGAAAAGATGGACGGCACCGAGGAACTGCTCGTGAAGCT
GAAGAGAGAGGACCTGCTGCGGAAGCAGCGGACCTTCGACAACGGCAGCATCCCCCACCAGATCCACCTG
GGAGAGCTGCACGCCATTCTGCGGCGGCAGGAAGATTTTTACCCATTCCTGAAGGACAACCGGGAAAAGA
TCGAGAAGATCCTGACCTTCCGCATCCCCTACTACGTGGGCCCTCTGGCCAGGGGAAACAGCAGATTCGC
CTGGATGACCAGAAAGAGCGAGGAAACCATCACCCCCTGGAACTTCGAGGAAGTGGTGGACAAGGGCGCT
TCCGCCCAGAGCTTCATCGAGCGGATGACCAACTTCGATAAGAACCTGCCCAACGAGAAGGTGCTGCCCA
AGCACAGCCTGCTGTACGAGTACTTCACCGTGTATAACGAGCTGACCAAAGTGAAATACGTGACCGAGGG
AATGAGAAAGCCCGCCTTCCTGAGCGGCGAGCAGAAAAAGGCCATCGTGGACCTGCTGTTCAAGACCAAC
CGGAAAGTGACCGTGAAGCAGCTGAAAGAGGACTACTTCAAGAAAATCGAGTGCTTCGACTCCGTGGAAA
TCTCCGGCGTGGAAGATCGGTTCAACGCCTCCCTGGGCACATACCACGATCTGCTGAAAATTATCAAGGA
CAAGGACTTCCTGGACAATGAGGAAAACGAGGACATTCTGGAAGATATCGTGCTGACCCTGACACTGTTT
GAGGACAGAGAGATGATCGAGGAACGGCTGAAAACCTATGCCCACCTGTTCGACGACAAAGTGATGAAGC
AGCTGAAGCGGCGGAGATACACCGGCTGGGGCAGGCTGAGCCGGAAGCTGATCAACGGCATCCGGGACAA
GCAGTCCGGCAAGACAATCCTGGATTTCCTGAAGTCCGACGGCTTCGCCAACAGAAACTTCATGCAGCTG
ATCCACGACGACAGCCTGACCTTTAAAGAGGACATCCAGAAAGCCCAGGTGTCCGGCCAGGGCGATAGCC
TGCACGAGCACATTGCCAATCTGGCCGGCAGCCCCGCCATTAAGAAGGGCATCCTGCAGACAGTGAAGGT
GGTGGACGAGCTCGTGAAAGTGATGGGCCGGCACAAGCCCGAGAACATCGTGATCGAAATGGCCAGAGAG
AACCAGACCACCCAGAAGGGACAGAAGAACAGCCGCGAGAGAATGAAGCGGATCGAAGAGGGCATCAAAG
AGCTGGGCAGCCAGATCCTGAAAGAACACCCCGTGGAAAACACCCAGCTGCAGAACGAGAAGCTGTACCT
GTACTACCTGCAGAATGGGCGGGATATGTACGTGGACCAGGAACTGGACATCAACCGGCTGTCCGACTAC
GATGTGGACGCTATCGTGCCTCAGAGCTTTCTGAAGGACGACTCCATCGACAACAAGGTGCTGACCAGAA
GCGACAAGAACCGGGGCAAGAGCGACAACGTGCCCTCCGAAGAGGTCGTGAAGAAGATGAAGAACTACTG
GCGGCAGCTGCTGAACGCCAAGCTGATTACCCAGAGAAAGTTCGACAATCTGACCAAGGCCGAGAGAGGC
GGCCTGAGCGAACTGGATAAGGCCGGCTTCATCAAGAGACAGCTGGTGGAAACCCGGCAGATCACAAAGC
ACGTGGCACAGATCCTGGACTCCCGGATGAACACTAAGTACGACGAGAATGACAAGCTGATCCGGGAAGT
GAAAGTGATCACCCTGAAGTCCAAGCTGGTGTCCGATTTCCGGAAGGATTTCCAGTTTTACAAAGTGCGC
GAGATCAACAACTACCACCACGCCCACGACGCCTACCTGAACGCCGTCGTGGGAACCGCCCTGATCAAAA
AGTACCCTAAGCTGGAAAGCGAGTTCGTGTACGGCGACTACAAGGTGTACGACGTGCGGAAGATGATCGC
CAAGAGCGAGCAGGAAATCGGCAAGGCTACCGCCAAGTACTTCTTCTACAGCAACATCATGAACTTTTTC
AAGACCGAGATTACCCTGGCCAACGGCGAGATCCGGAAGCGGCCTCTGATCGAGACAAACGGCGAAACCG
GGGAGATCGTGTGGGATAAGGGCCGGGATTTTGCCACCGTGCGGAAAGTGCTGAGCATGCCCCAAGTGAA
TATCGTGAAAAAGACCGAGGTGCAGACAGGCGGCTTCAGCAAAGAGTCTATCCTGCCCAAGAGGAACAGC
GATAAGCTGATCGCCAGAAAGAAGGACTGGGACCCTAAGAAGTACGGCGGCTTCGACAGCCCCACCGTGG
CCTATTCTGTGCTGGTGGTGGCCAAAGTGGAAAAGGGCAAGTCCAAGAAACTGAAGAGTGTGAAAGAGCT
GCTGGGGATCACCATCATGGAAAGAAGCAGCTTCGAGAAGAATCCCATCGACTTTCTGGAAGCCAAGGGC
TACAAAGAAGTGAAAAAGGACCTGATCATCAAGCTGCCTAAGTACTCCCTGTTCGAGCTGGAAAACGGCC
GGAAGAGAATGCTGGCCTCTGCCGGCGAACTGCAGAAGGGAAACGAACTGGCCCTGCCCTCCAAATATGT
GAACTTCCTGTACCTGGCCAGCCACTATGAGAAGCTGAAGGGCTCCCCCGAGGATAATGAGCAGAAACAG
CTGTTTGTGGAACAGCACAAGCACTACCTGGACGAGATCATCGAGCAGATCAGCGAGTTCTCCAAGAGAG
TGATCCTGGCCGACGCTAATCTGGACAAAGTGCTGTCCGCCTACAACAAGCACCGGGATAAGCCCATCAG
AGAGCAGGCCGAGAATATCATCCACCTGTTTACCCTGACCAATCTGGGAGCCCCTGCCGCCTTCAAGTAC
TTTGACACCACCATCGACCGGAAGAGGTACACCAGCACCAAAGAGGTGCTGGACGCCACCCTGATCCACC
AGAGCATCACCGGCCTGTACGAGACACGGATCGACCTGTCTCAGCTGGGAGGTGACTCCGGCGGAAGCTC
TGGTGGCAGCAAGCGGACCGCCGACGGCTCTGAATTCGAGAGCCCTAAGAAGAAAAGAAAGGTGAGCGGA
GGCTCTAGCGGCGGAAGCACCCTGAACATTGAAGACGAGTATAGACTGCATGAAACAAGCAAGGAACCCG
ACGTGTCCCTGGGCTCCACCTGGCTGTCCGACTTTCCCCAGGCCTGGGCCGAGACAGGAGGAATGGGCCT
GGCCGTGCGGCAGGCACCCCTGATCATCCCTCTGAAGGCCACCTCTACACCCGTGAGCATCAAGCAGTAC
CCTATGTCTCAGGAGGCCAGACTGGGCATCAAGCCTCACATCCAGAGGCTGCTGGACCAGGGCATCCTGG
TGCCATGCCAGAGCCCCTGGAACACACCACTGCTGCCCGTGAAGAAGCCAGGCACCAATGACTATAGACC
CGTGCAGGATCTGAGAGAGGTGAACAAGAGGGTGGAGGATATCCACCCCACCGTGCCCAACCCTTACAAT
CTGCTGTCCGGCCTGCCCCCTTCTCACCAGTGGTATACAGTGCTGGACCTGAAGGATGCCTTCTTTTGTC
TGAGACTGCACCCTACCAGCCAGCCACTGTTCGCCTTTGAGTGGAGGGACCCTGAGATGGGCATCTCTGG
CCAGCTGACCTGGACACGCCTGCCTCAGGGCTTCAAGAATAGCCCAACACTGTTTAACGAGGCCCTGCAC
CGCGACCTGGCAGATTTCCGGATCCAGCACCCAGATCTGATCCTGCTGCAGTACGTGGACGATCTGCTGC
TGGCCGCCACCAGCGAGCTGGATTGCCAGCAGGGAACACGCGCCCTGCTGCAGACCCTGGGAAACCTGGG
ATATAGGGCATCCGCCAAGAAGGCCCAGATCTGTCAGAAGCAGGTGAAGTACCTGGGCTATCTGCTGAAG
GAGGGCCAGAGATGGCTGACAGAGGCCAGGAAGGAGACAGTGATGGGCCAGCCAACACCCAAGACCCCAA
GACAGCTGAGGGAGTTCCTGGGCAAAGCAGGATTTTGCAGGCTGTTCATCCCAGGATTCGCAGAGATGGC
AGCACCTCTGTACCCACTGACCAAGCCGGGCACCCTGTTTAATTGGGGCCCTGACCAGCAGAAGGCCTAT
CAGGAGATCAAGCAGGCCCTGCTGACAGCACCAGCCCTGGGCCTGCCAGACCTGACCAAGCCTTTCGAGC
TGTTTGTGGATGAGAAGCAGGGCTACGCCAAGGGCGTGCTGACCCAGAAGCTGGGACCATGGAGACGGCC
CGTGGCCTATCTGTCCAAGAAGCTGGACCCAGTGGCAGCAGGATGGCCACCATGCCTGAGGATGGTGGCA
GCAATCGCCGTGCTGACAAAGGATGCCGGCAAGCTGACCATGGGACAGCCACTGGTCATCCTGGCACCAC
ACGCAGTGGAGGCCCTGGTGAAGCAGCCTCCAGATCGCTGGCTGTCTAACGCCCGGATGACACACTACCA
GGCCCTGCTGCTGGACACCGATCGCGTGCAGTTTGGCCCTGTGGTGGCCCTGAATCCAGCCACCCTGCTG
CCTCTGCCAGAGGAGGGCCTGCAGCACAACTGTCTGGACATCCTGGCAGAGGCACACGGAACAAGGCCAG
ACCTGACCGATCAGCCCCTGCCTGACGCCGATCACACATGGTATACCGATGGAAGCTCCCTGCTGCAGGA
GGGCCAGAGGAAGGCAGGAGCAGCAGTGACCACAGAGACAGAAGTGATCTGGGCCAAGGCCCTGCCAGCA
GGCACATCCGCCCAGCGGGCCGAGCTGATCGCCCTGACCCAGGCCCTGAAGATGGCCGAGGGCAAGAAGC
TGAACGTGTACACAGACTCCAGATATGCCTTCGCCACCGCACACATCCACGGAGAGATCTACAGGCGCCG
GGGCTGGCTGACCTCTGAGGGCAAGGAGATCAAGAACAAGGATGAGATCCTGGCCCTGCTGAAGGCCCTG
TTTCTGCCCAAGCGGCTGAGCATCATCCACTGTCCTGGACACCAGAAGGGACACTCCGCCGAGGCAAGGG
GCAATCGGATGGCCGACCAGGCCGCCAGAAAGGCTGCTATTACTGAAACTCCCGACACTTCCACTCTGCT
GATTGAAAACTCCTCCCCTTCTGGCGGCTCAAAAAGAACCGCCGACGGCAGCGAATTCGAGTCTCCCAAG
AAGAAGAGGAAAGTCGGCTCTGGCCCTGCCGCTAAGAGAGTGAAGCTGGACGGATCCGGCGCAACAAACT
TCTCTCTGCTGAAACAAGCCGGAGATGTCGAAGAGAATCCTGGACCGATGGAGCCTCACCACGAGCTGCC
CCCAGGGAGCACTAAGCGAGCACTGCCCAACAACACCAGCTCCTCTCCCCAGCCAAAGAAGAAACCACTG
GATGGAGAATATTTCACCCTTCAGATCCGTGGGCGTGAGCGCTTCGAGATGTTCCGAGAGCTGAATGAGG
CCTTGGAACTCAAGGATGCCCAGGCTGGGAAGGAGCCAGGGGGGAGCAGGGCTCACTCCAGCCACCTGAA
GTCCAAAAAGGGTCAGTCTACCTCCCGCCATAAAAAACTCATGTTCAAGACAGAAGGGCCTGACTCAGAC
TGACCGGTGTTTAGGCGCGCCCCCCTCTCCCTCCCCCCCCCCTAACGTTACTGGCCGAAGCCGCTTGGAA
TAAGGCCGGTGTGCGTTTGTCTATATGTTATTTTCCACCATATTGCCGTCTTTTGGCAATGTGAGGGCCC
GGAAACCTGGCCCTGTCTTCTTGACGAGCATTCCTAGGGGTCTTTCCCCTCTCGCCAAAGGAATGCAAGG
TCTGTTGAATGTCGTGAAGGAAGCAGTTCCTCTGGAAGCTTCTTGAAGACAAACAACGTCTGTAGCGACC
CTTTGCAGGCAGCGGAACCCCCCACCTGGCGACAGGTGCCTCTGCGGCCAAAAGCCACGTGTATAAGATA
CACCTGCAAAGGCGGCACAACCCCAGTGCCACGTTGTGAGTTGGATAGTTGTGGAAAGAGTCAAATGGCT
CTCCTCAAGCGTATTCAACAAGGGGCTGAAGGATGCCCAGAAGGTACCCCATTGTATGGGATCTGATCTG
GGGCCTCGGTGCACATGCTTTACATGTGTTTAGTCGAGGTTAAAAAAACGTCTAGGCCCCCCGAACCACG
GGGACGTGGTTTTCCTTTGAAAAACACGATGATAATATGGCCACAACCATGAGCTTCGTTGCTGGAGTCA
TCCGGAGACTGGACGAGACAGTGGTGAACAGAATTGCCGCCGGCGAGGTGATCCAGAGACCTGCCAATGC
AATAAAGGAGATGATCGAGAACTGTCTGGACGCCAAGTCCACAAGCATTCAGGTGATCGTGAAGGAGGGC
GGACTGAAGCTGATCCAGATCCAAGACAACGGCACAGGCATCAGAAAGGAAGATCTGGACATCGTGTGTG
AACGGTTCACCACATCTAAGCTGCAGTCTTTTGAGGATCTGGCCTCTATCAGTACCTACGGCTTCAGAGG
CGAGGCCCTGGCCAGCATCAGCCACGTGGCCCATGTGACCATCACCACCAAAACCGCCGACGGCAAATGC
GCTTATCGCGCTAGCTACAGCGACGGCAAGCTGAAAGCCCCGCCAAAGCCTTGCGCCGGCAACCAGGGTA
CACAGATAACAGTGGAGGATCTGTTCTACAACATCGCCACCCGGAGAAAGGCCCTGAAAAATCCCAGCGA
GGAGTACGGCAAGATCCTGGAAGTCGTCGGCAGATACTCCGTGCACAACGCCGGAATCAGCTTTAGCGTA
AAGAAGCAGGGAGAAACCGTGGCCGATGTGCGCACCCTGCCAAATGCCAGCACCGTGGATAACATCAGAA
GCATTTTCGGAAATGCCGTGTCCAGAGAACTGATCGAGATCGGCTGCGAAGATAAGACCCTGGCTTTTAA
GATGAACGGCTACATCAGCAACGCCAATTACTCTGTGAAGAAGTGCATCTTTCTTCTGTTCATCAACCAC
AGACTGGTGGAAAGCACCAGCCTGCGGAAAGCCATCGAGACAGTGTACGCCGCCTACCTGCCTAAGAACA
CCCACCCCTTCCTGTACCTGAGCCTCGAGATCAGCCCTCAGAACGTGGACGTCAATGTGCATCCTACAAA
GCACGAGGTGCACTTCCTGCACGAGGAAAGCATCCTGGAAAGAGTGCAGCAGCACATTGAGAGCAAGCTG
CTGGGCTCTAACAGCAGCAGAATGTACTTCACACAGACCCTGCTGCCTGGCCTGGCCGGCCCCTCAGGCG
AAATGGTTAAGTCCACAACCTCTCTGACCTCATCCAGCACCAGCGGTTCTTCCGATAAGGTGTACGCCCA
CCAGATGGTGCGGACCGACTCTCGGGAGCAGAAGCTGGACGCCTTTCTGCAACCTCTGAGCAAACCTCTG
AGCTCTCAGCCTCAGGCCATCGTGACCGAGGACAAGACAGATATCTCCTCCGGCCGTGCCAGACAGCAGG
ACGAAGAAATGCTCGAGCTGCCAGCTCCTGCCGAGGTGGCCGCCAAGAACCAGAGCCTGGAGGGAGATAC
CACAAAGGGCACCAGCGAAATGAGCGAGAAGCGGGGCCCTACCTCCAGCAACCCCAGAAAACGGCACCGG
GAGGACAGCGACGTGGAAATGGTGGAGGACGACAGCAGAAAGGAAATGACAGCCGCTTGTACCCCTAGAA
GAAGAATCATCAACCTGACCTCCGTGCTGAGCCTGCAGGAGGAGATCAACGAGCAGGGCCACGAGGTGCT
GAGAGAGATGCTGCACAATCACAGCTTCGTGGGCTGCGTGAACCCTCAATGGGCCCTGGCTCAGCATCAA
ACAAAGCTGTACCTGCTGAACACCACCAAGCTGAGCGAAGAGCTGTTCTACCAGATCCTCATCTACGACT
TCGCCAACTTCGGCGTGCTACGCCTGAGCGAGCCCGCCCCTCTGTTTGACCTGGCCATGCTGGCTCTGGA
TAGCCCAGAAAGCGGCTGGACAGAAGAGGACGGACCTAAAGAGGGGCTGGCTGAATACATCGTGGAGTTC
CTGAAGAAAAAGGCCGAGATGCTGGCCGACTACTTTTCTCTGGAAATCGACGAGGAAGGCAACCTGATCG
GCCTGCCTCTGCTGATCGATAACTACGTGCCTCCCCTGGAAGGCCTGCCCATCTTCATCCTGAGACTGGC
TACAGAGGTGAACTGGGACGAGGAAAAGGAATGCTTCGAGTCTCTGAGCAAGGAGTGCGCCATGTTCTAT
AGCATCAGAAAACAGTACATCTCTGAAGAGAGCACTCTGTCTGGCCAGCAGAGTGAAGTGCCCGGAAGCA
TCCCCAACAGCTGGAAGTGGACCGTGGAACACATCGTGTACAAGGCCCTGCGGAGCCACATTCTCCCTCC
TAAGCACTTCACCGAGGACGGCAACATCCTGCAGCTGGCCAACCTGCCCGACCTTTATAAGGTTTTCTAA
CCGGTCATCATCACCATCACCATTGAGTTTAAACCCGCTGATCAGCCTCGACTGTGCCTTCTAGTTGCCA
GCCATCTGTTGTTTGCCCCTCCCCCGTGCCTTCCTTGACCCTGGAAGGTGCCACTCCCACTGTCCTTTCC
TAATAAAATGAGAAAATTGCATCGCATTGTCTGAGTAGGTGTCATTCTATTCTGGGGGGTGGGGTGGGGC
AGGACAGCAAGGGGGAGGATTGGGAAGACAATAGCAGGCATGCTGGGGATGCGGTGGGCTCTATGGCTTC
TGAGGCGGAAAGAACCAGCTGGGGCTCGATACCGTCGACCTCTAGCTAGAGCTTGGCGTAATCATGGTCA
TAGCTGTTTCCTGTGTGAAATTGTTATCCGCTCACAATTCCACACAACATACGAGCCGGAAGCATAAAGT
GTAAAGCCTAGGGTGCCTAATGAGTGAGCTAACTCACATTAATTGCGTTGCGCTCACTGCCCGCTTTCCA
GTCGGGAAACCTGTCGTGCCAGCTGCATTAATGAATCGGCCAACGCGCGGGGAGAGGCGGTTTGCGTATT
GGGCGCTCTTCCGCTTCCTCGCTCACTGACTCGCTGCGCTCGGTCGTTCGGCTGCGGCGAGCGGTATCAG
CTCACTCAAAGGCGGTAATACGGTTATCCACAGAATCAGGGGATAACGCAGGAAAGAACATGTGAGCAAA
AGGCCAGCAAAAGGCCAGGAACCGTAAAAAGGCCGCGTTGCTGGCGTTTTTCCATAGGCTCCGCCCCCCT
GACGAGCATCACAAAAATCGACGCTCAAGTCAGAGGTGGCGAAACCCGACAGGACTATAAAGATACCAGG
CGTTTCCCCCTGGAAGCTCCCTCGTGCGCTCTCCTGTTCCGACCCTGCCGCTTACCGGATACCTGTCCGC
CTTTCTCCCTTCGGGAAGCGTGGCGCTTTCTCATAGCTCACGCTGTAGGTATCTCAGTTCGGTGTAGGTC
GTTCGCTCCAAGCTGGGCTGTGTGCACGAACCCCCCGTTCAGCCCGACCGCTGCGCCTTATCCGGTAACT
ATCGTCTTGAGTCCAACCCGGTAAGACACGACTTATCGCCACTGGCAGCAGCCACTGGTAACAGGATTAG
CAGAGCGAGGTATGTAGGCGGTGCTACAGAGTTCTTGAAGTGGTGGCCTAACTACGGCTACACTAGAAGA
ACAGTATTTGGTATCTGCGCTCTGCTGAAGCCAGTTACCTTCGGAAAAAGAGTTGGTAGCTCTTGATCCG
GCAAACAAACC
